Addgene plasmid #190238: pAAV2-DEST(r)
Purpose: (Empty Backbone) Gateway destination vector, empty AAV vector backbone
Depositing lab: Hiroyuki Hioki. Depositing organization: Juntendo University. Publication: A Single Vector Platform for High-Level Gene Transduction of Central Neurons: Adeno-Associated Virus Vector Equipped with the Tet-Off System. Sohn J, Takahashi M, Okamoto S, Ishida Y, Furuta T, Hioki H. PLoS One. 2017 Jan 6;12(1):e0169611. doi: 10.1371/journal.pone.0169611. eCollection 2017. PubMed 28060929.
Backbone
  Vector backbone: pAAV-MCS
  Backbone manufacturer: Stratagene
  Backbone size (bp): 4650
  Vector type: Mammalian Expression, AAV
Growth in bacteria
  Bacterial resistance: Chloramphenicol and Ampicillin, 25 & 100 μg/mL
  Growth temperature: 37°C
  Growth strain: ccdB Survival
  Copy number: High Copy
Gene/Insert
  Cloning method: Gateway Cloning
Terms and licenses: Academic/Nonprofit Terms; Industry Terms: Not Available to Industry
How to cite: pAAV2-DEST(r) was a gift from Hiroyuki Hioki (Addgene plasmid # 190238 ; http://n2t.net/addgene:190238 ; RRID:Addgene_190238)
