[The description below was written by a language model from this plasmid's Addgene catalogue record and pLannotate feature annotations shown in this document.]
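Description:
pAAV2-DEST(r) is an empty Gateway destination vector built on the pAAV-MCS backbone (Stratagene), intended for assembling recombinant adeno-associated virus serotype 2 genomes for mammalian expression. The sequenced plasmid is about 5.2 kb. It replicates in E. coli from a high-copy ColE1/pUC-type origin, carries an f1 phage origin, and has an ampicillin resistance gene (bla with its own promoter) on the backbone. Small annotated fragments of bom and rop appear to be backbone remnants rather than functional elements.

Between the AAV2 inverted terminal repeats sits a standard Gateway selection cassette and nothing else: attR2 and attR1 sites flank a chloramphenicol acetyltransferase gene driven by the cat promoter, together with the ccdB toxin gene and a partial ccdA. The attR2 site lies upstream and attR1 downstream in the annotated orientation, which is presumably what the "(r)" in the name refers to, a reversed cassette, although the record does not spell this out. One ITR is annotated in full, while the other is detected only as two short fragments, which is common for these repeats in sequencing-based annotation. No promoter, polyadenylation signal, reporter or other mammalian regulatory element is annotated between the ITRs, so any expression cassette, including its own control elements, must be supplied by the entry clone(s).

In an LR recombination reaction the attR-flanked cassette is exchanged for the incoming insert. Loss of ccdB allows recombinants to grow in ordinary E. coli strains under ampicillin selection, whereas the unrecombined vector must be maintained in a ccdB-tolerant strain with both chloramphenicol and ampicillin. The ITRs then allow the inserted sequence to be replicated and packaged into AAV particles. The associated publication concerns a single-vector AAV Tet-Off platform for high-level gene transduction of central neurons.
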