Features (pLannotate 1.2.2; 17 found; start..end, strand, type, name):
     30..57      +  repeat_region  AAV2 ITR (fragment): inverted terminal repeat of adeno-associated virus serotype 2 inverted
     86..113     +  repeat_region  AAV2 ITR (fragment): inverted terminal repeat of adeno-associated virus serotype 2 inverted
    163..287     +  protein_bind   attR2: mutant version of attR; recombination site for the Gateway® LR reaction LR Clonase™
    465..567     +  promoter       cat promoter: promoter of the E. coli cat gene encoding chloramphenicol acetyltransferase
    568..1226    +  CDS            CmR: chloramphenicol acetyltransferase; cat; confers resistance to chloramphenicol
   1408..1566    +  CDS            ccdA (fragment): CCDA_ECO57 - Also known as H, letA. Experimental evidence at protein level: Swiss-Prot protein existence level 1. Antitoxin component of a type II toxin-antitoxin (TA) system which inhibits the post-segregational killing (PSK) of plasmid-free cells, also referred to as a plasmid addiction system. Binds to and blocks the activity of CcdB; will also remove bound CcdB protein from the CcdB-GyrA complex by forming a CcdA-CcdB complex, a process termed rejuvenation. Functions as a transcriptional corepressor for the ccdAB operon, repression also requires CcdB (By similarity). From Escherichia coli
   1571..1873    +  CDS            ccdB: CCDB_ECOLI - Also known as G, letB, letD. Experimental evidence at protein level: Swiss-Prot protein existence level 1. Toxic component of a type II toxin-antitoxin (TA) system, functioning in plasmid maintainence. Responsible for the post- segregational killing (PSK) of plasmid-free cells, also referred to as a plasmid addiction system. Half-life of over 2 hours. Cell killing by CcdB is accompanied by filamentation, defects in chromosome and plasmid segregation, defects in cell division, formation of anucleate cells, decreased DNA synthesis and plasmid loss. Interferes with the activity of DN
   1917..2069    +  CDS            dpnD (fragment): DPND_STRPN - Protein predicted: Swiss-Prot protein existence level 4. From Streptococcus pneumoniae serotype 4 (strain ATCC BAA-334 / TIGR4).
   2305..2429    -  protein_bind   attR1: mutant version of attR; recombination site for the Gateway® LR reaction LR Clonase™
   2452..2592    +  repeat_region  AAV2 ITR: inverted terminal repeat of adeno-associated virus serotype 2 inverted
   2597..2648    -  misc_feature   bom (fragment): basis of mobility region from pBR322
   2667..3122    +  rep_origin     f1 ori (sequence partly withheld): f1 bacteriophage origin of replication; arrow indicates direction of (+) strand synthesis
   3123..3172    -  misc_feature   bom (fragment): basis of mobility region from pBR322
   3274..3309    -  CDS            rop (fragment): Rop protein, which maintains plasmids at low copy number; rop
   3404..3508    +  promoter       AmpR promoter: bla
   3509..4369    +  CDS            AmpR: β-lactamase; bla; confers resistance to ampicillin, carbenicillin, and related antibiotics
   4540..5128    +  rep_origin     ori: high-copy-number ColE1/pMB1/pBR322/pUC origin of replication
>Addgene plasmid #190238 | pAAV2-DEST(r) | addgene full sequence | sequence record 377175 | Addgene NGS Result
GGCCTTTTGCTCACATGTCCTGCAGGCAGCTGCGCGCTCGCTCGCTCACTGAGGCCGCCCGGGCGTCGGG
CGACCTTTGGTCGCCCGGCCTCAGTGAGCGAGCGAGCGCGCAGAGAGGGAGTGGCCAACTCCATCACTAG
GGGTTCCTGCGGCCGCACGCGTACCACTTTGTACAAGAAAGCTGAACGAGAAACGTAAAATGATATAAAT
ATCAATATATTAAATTAGATTTTGCATAAAAAACAGACTACATAATACTGTAAAACACAACATATCCAGT
CACTATGAATCAACTACTTAGATGGTATTAGTGACCTGTAGTCGACTAAGTTGGCAGCATCACCCGACGC
ACTTTGCGCCGAATAAATACCTGTGACGGAAGATCACTTCGCAGAATAAATAAATCCTGGTGTCCCTGTT
GATACCGGGAAGCCCTGGGCCAACTTTTGGCGAAAATGAGACGTTGATCGGCACGTAAGAGGTTCCAACT
TTCACCATAATGAAATAAGATCACTACCGGGCGTATTTTTTGAGTTATCGAGATTTTCAGGAGCTAAGGA
AGCTAAAATGGAGAAAAAAATCACTGGATATACCACCGTTGATATATCCCAATGGCATCGTAAAGAACAT
TTTGAGGCATTTCAGTCAGTTGCTCAATGTACCTATAACCAGACCGTTCAGCTGGATATTACGGCCTTTT
TAAAGACCGTAAAGAAAAATAAGCACAAGTTTTATCCGGCCTTTATTCACATTCTTGCCCGCCTGATGAA
TGCTCATCCGGAATTCCGTATGGCAATGAAAGACGGTGAGCTGGTGATATGGGATAGTGTTCACCCTTGT
TACACCGTTTTCCATGAGCAAACTGAAACGTTTTCATCGCTCTGGAGTGAATACCACGACGATTTCCGGC
AGTTTCTACACATATATTCGCAAGATGTGGCGTGTTACGGTGAAAACCTGGCCTATTTCCCTAAAGGGTT
TATTGAGAATATGTTTTTCGTCTCAGCCAATCCCTGGGTGAGTTTCACCAGTTTTGATTTAAACGTGGCC
AATATGGACAACTTCTTCGCCCCCGTTTTCACCATGGGCAAATATTATACGCAAGGCGACAAGGTGCTGA
TGCCGCTGGCGATTCAGGTTCATCATGCCGTTTGTGATGGCTTCCATGTCGGCAGAATGCTTAATGAATT
ACAACAGTACTGCGATGAGTGGCAGGGGGGGCGTAAACGCCGCGTGGATCCGGCTTACTAAAAGCCAGAT
AACAGTATGCGTATTTGCGCGCTGATTTTTGCGGTATAAGAATATATACTGATATGTATACCCGAAGTAT
GTCAAAAAGAGGTATGCTATGAAGCAGCGTATTACAGTGACAGTTGACAGCGACAGCTATCAGTTGCTCA
AGGCATATATGATGTCAATATCTCCGGTCTGGTAAGCACAACCATGCAGAATGAAGCCCGTCGTCTGCGT
GCCGAACGCTGGAAAGCGGAAAATCAGGAAGGGATGGCTGAGGTCGCCCGGTTTATTGAAATGAACGGCT
CTTTTGCTGACGAGAACAGGGGCTGGTGAAATGCAGTTTAAGGTTTACACCTATAAAAGAGAGAGCCGTT
ATCGTCTGTTTGTGGATGTACAGAGTGATATTATTGACACGCCCGGGCGACGGATGGTGATCCCCCTGGC
CAGTGCACGTCTGCTGTCAGATAAAGTCTCCCGTGAACTTTACCCGGTGGTGCATATCGGGGATGAAAGC
TGGCGCATGATGACCACCGATATGGCCAGTGTGCCGGTCTCCGTTATCGGGGAAGAAGTGGCTGATCTCA
GCCACCGCGAAAATGACATCAAAAACGCCATTAACCTGATGTTCTGGGGAATATAAATGTCAGGCTCCCT
TATACACAGCCAGTCTGCAGGTCGATACAGTAGAAATTACAGAAACTTTATCACGTTTAGTAAGTATAGA
GGCTGAAAATCCAGATGAAGCCGAACGACTTGTAAGAGAAAAGTATAAGAGTTGTGAAATTGTTCTTGAT
GCAGATGATTTTCAGGACTATGACACTAGCGTATATGAATAGGTAGATGTTTTTATTTTGTCACACAAAA
AAGAGGCTCGCACCTCTTTTTCTTATTTCTTTTTATGATTTAATACGGCATTGAGGACAATAGCGAGTAG
GCTGGATACGACGATTCCGTTTGAGAAGAACATTTGGAAGGCTGTCGGTCGACTAAGTTGGCAGCATCAC
CCGAAGAACATTTGGAAGGCTGTCGGTCGACTACAGGTCACTAATACCATCTAAGTAGTTGATTCATAGT
GACTGGATATGTTGTGTTTTACAGTATTATGTAGTCTGTTTTTTATGCAAAATCTAATTTAATATATTGA
TATTTATATCATTTTACGTTTCTCGTTCAGCTTTTTTGTACAAACTTGTCACGTGCGGACCGAGCGGCCG
CAGGAACCCCTAGTGATGGAGTTGGCCACTCCCTCTCTGCGCGCTCGCTCGCTCACTGAGGCCGGGCGAC
CAAAGGTCGCCCGACGCCCGGGCTTTGCCCGGGCGGCCTCAGTGAGCGAGCGAGCGCGCAGCTGCCTGCA
GGGGCGCCTGATGCGGTATTTTCTCCTTACGCATCTGTGCGGTATTTCACACCGCATA
[95 nt withheld, positions 2649-2743]
T
[46 nt withheld, positions 2745-2790]
C
[141 nt withheld, positions 2792-2932]
CCTTTGACGTTGGAGTCCACGTTCTTT
[37 nt withheld, positions 2960-2996]
ACTCTATCTCGGGCTATTCTTTTGATTTATAAGGGATTTTGCCGATTTCGGTCTATTGGTTAAAAAATGA
GCTGATTTAACAAAAATTTAACGCGAATTTTAACAAAATATTAACGTTTACAATTTTATGGTGCACTCTC
AGTACAATCTGCTCTGATGCCGCATAGTTAAGCCAGCCCCGACACCCGCCAACACCCGCTGACGCGCCCT
GACGGGCTTGTCTGCTCCCGGCATCCGCTTACAGACAAGCTGTGACCGTCTCCGGGAGCTGCATGTGTCA
GAGGTTTTCACCGTCATCACCGAAACGCGCGAGACGAAAGGGCCTCGTGATACGCCTATTTTTATAGGTT
AATGTCATGATAATAATGGTTTCTTAGACGTCAGGTGGCACTTTTCGGGGAAATGTGCGCGGAACCCCTA
TTTGTTTATTTTTCTAAATACATTCAAATATGTATCCGCTCATGAGACAATAACCCTGATAAATGCTTCA
ATAATATTGAAAAAGGAAGAGTATGAGTATTCAACATTTCCGTGTCGCCCTTATTCCCTTTTTTGCGGCA
TTTTGCCTTCCTGTTTTTGCTCACCCAGAAACGCTGGTGAAAGTAAAAGATGCTGAAGATCAGTTGGGTG
CACGAGTGGGTTACATCGAACTGGATCTCAACAGCGGTAAGATCCTTGAGAGTTTTCGCCCCGAAGAACG
TTTTCCAATGATGAGCACTTTTAAAGTTCTGCTATGTGGCGCGGTATTATCCCGTATTGACGCCGGGCAA
GAGCAACTCGGTCGCCGCATACACTATTCTCAGAATGACTTGGTTGAGTACTCACCAGTCACAGAAAAGC
ATCTTACGGATGGCATGACAGTAAGAGAATTATGCAGTGCTGCCATAACCATGAGTGATAACACTGCGGC
CAACTTACTTCTGACAACGATCGGAGGACCGAAGGAGCTAACCGCTTTTTTGCACAACATGGGGGATCAT
GTAACTCGCCTTGATCGTTGGGAACCGGAGCTGAATGAAGCCATACCAAACGACGAGCGTGACACCACGA
TGCCTGTAGCAATGGCAACAACGTTGCGCAAACTATTAACTGGCGAACTACTTACTCTAGCTTCCCGGCA
ACAATTAATAGACTGGATGGAGGCGGATAAAGTTGCAGGACCACTTCTGCGCTCGGCCCTTCCGGCTGGC
TGGTTTATTGCTGATAAATCTGGAGCCGGTGAGCGTGGGTCTCGCGGTATCATTGCAGCACTGGGGCCAG
ATGGTAAGCCCTCCCGTATCGTAGTTATCTACACGACGGGGAGTCAGGCAACTATGGATGAACGAAATAG
ACAGATCGCTGAGATAGGTGCCTCACTGATTAAGCATTGGTAACTGTCAGACCAAGTTTACTCATATATA
CTTTAGATTGATTTAAAACTTCATTTTTAATTTAAAAGGATCTAGGTGAAGATCCTTTTTGATAATCTCA
TGACCAAAATCCCTTAACGTGAGTTTTCGTTCCACTGAGCGTCAGACCCCGTAGAAAAGATCAAAGGATC
TTCTTGAGATCCTTTTTTTCTGCGCGTAATCTGCTGCTTGCAAACAAAAAAACCACCGCTACCAGCGGTG
GTTTGTTTGCCGGATCAAGAGCTACCAACTCTTTTTCCGAAGGTAACTGGCTTCAGCAGAGCGCAGATAC
CAAATACTGTTCTTCTAGTGTAGCCGTAGTTAGGCCACCACTTCAAGAACTCTGTAGCACCGCCTACATA
CCTCGCTCTGCTAATCCTGTTACCAGTGGCTGCTGCCAGTGGCGATAAGTCGTGTCTTACCGGGTTGGAC
TCAAGACGATAGTTACCGGATAAGGCGCAGCGGTCGGGCTGAACGGGGGGTTCGTGCACACAGCCCAGCT
TGGAGCGAACGACCTACACCGAACTGAGATACCTACAGCGTGAGCTATGAGAAAGCGCCACGCTTCCCGA
AGGGAGAAAGGCGGACAGGTATCCGGTAAGCGGCAGGGTCGGAACAGGAGAGCGCACGAGGGAGCTTCCA
GGGGGAAACGCCTGGTATCTTTATAGTCCTGTCGGGTTTCGCCACCTCTGACTTGAGCGTCGATTTTTGT
GATGCTCGTCAGGGGGGCGGAGCCTATGGAAAAACGCCAGCAACGCGGCCTTTTTACGGTTCCTGGCCTT
TTGCT
